Addgene plasmid #233202: pMXs-rtTA
Purpose: Retroviral expression of rtTA for dox-inducible activation from a TRE promoter
Depositing lab: Kate Galloway. Depositing organization: Massachusetts Institute of Technology. Publication: Compact transcription factor cassettes generate functional, engraftable motor neurons by direct conversion. Wang NB, Adewumi HO, Lende-Dorn BA, Beitz AM, O'Shea TM, Galloway KE. Cell Syst. 2025 Mar 10:101206. doi: 10.1016/j.cels.2025.101206. PubMed 40086435.
Backbone
  Vector backbone: pMXs-gw
  Vector type: Mammalian Expression, Retroviral
Growth in bacteria
  Bacterial resistance: Ampicillin, 100 μg/mL
  Growth temperature: 30°C
  Growth strain: NEB Stable
  Copy number: High Copy
Gene/Insert
  Gene/Insert name: rtTA
  Species: Synthetic
  Cloning method: Gateway Cloning
Terms and licenses: Academic/Nonprofit Terms; Industry Terms: Not Available to Industry
How to cite: pMXs-rtTA was a gift from Kate Galloway (Addgene plasmid # 233202 ; http://n2t.net/addgene:233202 ; RRID:Addgene_233202)
