[The description below was written by a language model from this plasmid's Addgene catalogue record and pLannotate feature annotations shown in this document.]
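Description:
pMXs-rtTA is a Moloney murine leukemia virus-based retroviral expression vector built on the Gateway-adapted pMXs-gw backbone and used to deliver the reverse tetracycline transactivator (rtTA) into mammalian cells. In bacteria the roughly 6.1 kb plasmid is maintained through a high-copy ColE1/pUC-type origin and selected with ampicillin through the β-lactamase gene and its native promoter.

The viral portion begins with a 5′ MMLV LTR, followed by the MMLV packaging signal (with an adjacent fragment annotated as MESV Ψ), a truncated gag segment lacking its start codon that extends the packaging region, and a pol-derived stretch containing the splice acceptor. The synthetic rtTA insert sits downstream between attB1 and attB2 sites, the scars of Gateway recombination. The annotation tool labels its main coding portion as tetR, which is consistent with rtTA being a TetR-derived DNA-binding domain fused to a transcriptional activation domain; the activation portion is not separately annotated, and the short "RSF ori" and lacI fragment hits are probably incidental matches. No internal promoter is listed, so expression appears to be driven by the 5′ LTR, as is usual for pMXs vectors. A WPRE follows the insert to enhance transcript stability and expression, and the cassette ends at the 3′ LTR, which is annotated as a short ΔU3 fragment next to a full LTR feature.

Supplied with gag, pol and env in trans from packaging cells, the plasmid yields replication-defective retrovirus that integrates stably into target cells. The expressed rtTA binds TRE promoters in the presence of doxycycline, allowing inducible activation of co-delivered TRE-driven transgenes. The associated work concerns transcription factor cassettes for direct conversion of cells to motor neurons.
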