Features (pLannotate 1.2.2; 17 found; start..end, strand, type, name):
    198..216     -  misc_feature   MCS (fragment): pBluescript multiple cloning site
    222..246     +  protein_bind   attB1: mutant version of attB; recombination site for the Gateway® BP reaction BP Clonase™
    318..935     +  CDS            tetR: TETR2_ECOLX - Experimental evidence at protein level: Swiss-Prot protein existence level 1. TetR is the repressor of the tetracycline resistance element; its N-terminal region forms a helix-turn-helix structure and binds DNA. Binding of tetracycline to TetR reduces the repressor affinity for the tetracycline resistance gene (tetA) promoter operator sites. From Escherichia coli.
   1070..1101    +  rep_origin     RSF ori (fragment): Plasmids containing the RSF 1030 origin of replication can be propagated in E. coli cells that contain additional plasmids with compatible origins.
   1114..1138    -  protein_bind   attB2: mutant version of attB; recombination site for the Gateway® BP reaction BP Clonase™
   1155..1743    +  misc_feature   WPRE: woodchuck hepatitis virus posttranscriptional regulatory element
   1801..1922    +  LTR            3' LTR (ΔU3) (fragment): self-inactivating 3' long terminal repeat (LTR) from Moloney murine leukemia virus
   1923..2392    +  LTR            LTR: long terminal repeat from Moloney murine leukemia virus
   2458..2510    -  CDS            lacI (fragment): lac repressor; lacI; The lac repressor binds to the lac operator to inhibit transcription in E. coli. This inhibition can be relieved by adding lactose or isopropyl-β-D-thiogalactopyranoside (IPTG).
   2693..3281    -  rep_origin     ori: high-copy-number ColE1/pMB1/pBR322/pUC origin of replication
   3445..4305    -  CDS            AmpR: β-lactamase; bla; confers resistance to ampicillin, carbenicillin, and related antibiotics
   4306..4410    -  promoter       AmpR promoter: bla
   4440..5033    +  LTR            LTR: long terminal repeat from Moloney murine leukemia virus
   5096..5295    +  misc_feature   MMLV Ψ: packaging signal of Moloney murine leukemia virus (MMLV)
   5347..5435    +  misc_feature   MESV Ψ (fragment): packaging signal of murine embryonic stem cell virus
   5512..5928    +  CDS            gag (truncated): truncated Moloney murine leukemia virus (MMLV) gag gene lacking the start codon
   5938..179     +  misc_feature   pol region (across the origin): Moloney murine leukemia virus (MMLV) pol region containing the splice acceptor site
>Addgene plasmid #233202 | pMXs-rtTA | addgene full sequence | sequence record 463025 | Addgene NGS Result
TCGGCGACACAGTGTGGGTCCGCCGACACCAGACTAAGAACCTAGAACCTCGCTGGAAAGGACCTTACAC
AGTCCTGCTGACCACCCCCACCGCCCTCAAAGTAGACGGCATCGCAGCTTGGATACACGCCGCCCACGTG
AAGGCTGCCGACCCCGGGGGTGGACCATCCTCTAGACTGCCGGATCTAGCTAGTTAATCGACGGTATCGA
TAAGCTATCAAACAAGTTTGTACAAAAAAGCAGGCTCCACCATGGGAACCAATTCAGTCGACTGGATCCG
GTACTACTGAATTCAAGCTTGGATCCCAATGGCCACCATGAGCCGGCTGGACAAGAGCAAAGTGATCAAC
AGCGCCCTGGAACTGCTGAACGGCGTGGGCATCGAGGGCCTGACCACCCGGAAGCTGGCCCAGAAACTGG
GCGTGGAACAGCCCACCCTGTACTGGCACGTGAAGAACAAGCGGGCCCTGCTGGACGCCCTGCCCATCGA
GATGCTGGACCGGCACCACACCCACAGCTGCCCTCTGGAAGGCGAGAGCTGGCAGGACTTCCTGCGGAAC
AACGCCAAGAGCTACAGATGCGCCCTGCTGAGCCACCGGGACGGCGCCAAAGTGCACCTGGGCACCAGAC
CCACCGAGAAGCAGTACGAGACACTGGAAAACCAGCTGGCCTTCCTGTGCCAGCAGGGCTTCAGCCTGGA
AAACGCCCTGTACGCCCTGAGCGCCGTGGGCCACTTCACCCTGGGCTGCGTGCTGGAAGAACAGGAACAC
CAGGTCGCCAAAGAGGAAAGAGAGACACCCACCACCGACAGCATGCCCCCCCTGCTGAAGCAGGCCATCG
AGCTGTTCGACAGACAGGGCGCCGAGCCCGCCTTCCTGTTCGGCCTGGAACTGATCATCTGCGGCCTCGA
GAAGCAGCTGAAGTGCGAGAGCGGCGGACCCACCGACGCCCTGGACGACTTCGACCTGGACATGCTGCCC
GCCGATGCCCTGGATGATTTTGATCTGGATATGCTCCCTGCTGACGCTCTCGATGACTTCGATCTCGATA
TGCTGCCAGGCTAACAACGTTATCCCCTGATTCTGTGGATAACCGTATTACGCTGATATCTAGACCCAGC
TTTCTTGTACAAAGTGGTTCGATAGCTTATCGATAATCAACCTCTGGATTACAAAATTTGTGAAAGATTG
ACTGGTATTCTTAACTATGTTGCTCCTTTTACGCTATGTGGATACGCTGCTTTAATGCCTTTGTATCATG
CTATTGCTTCCCGTATGGCTTTCATTTTCTCCTCCTTGTATAAATCCTGGTTGCTGTCTCTTTATGAGGA
GTTGTGGCCCGTTGTCAGGCAACGTGGCGTGGTGTGCACTGTGTTTGCTGACGCAACCCCCACTGGTTGG
GGCATTGCCACCACCTGTCAGCTCCTTTCCGGGACTTTCGCTTTCCCCCTCCCTATTGCCACGGCGGAAC
TCATCGCCGCCTGCCTTGCCCGCTGCTGGACAGGGGCTCGGCTGTTGGGCACTGACAATTCCGTGGTGTT
GTCGGGGAAATCATCGTCCTTTCCTTGGCTGCTCGCCTGTGTTGCCACCTGGATTCTGCGCGGGACGTCC
TTCTGCTACGTCCCTTCGGCCCTCAATCCAGCGGACCTTCCTTCCCGCGGCCTGCTGCCGGCTCTGCGGC
CTCTTCCGCGTCTTCGCCTTCGCCCTCAGACGAGTCGGATCTCCCTTTGGGCCGCCTCCCCGCATCGATA
CCGTCGACGATAAAATAAAAGATTTTATTTAGTCTCCAGAAAAAGGGGGGAATGAAAGACCCCACCTGTA
GGTTTGGCAAGCTAGCTTAAGTAACGCCATTTTGCAAGGCATGGAAAAATACATAACTGAGAATAGAGAA
GTTCAGATCAAGGTCAGGAACAGATGGAACAGCTGAATATGGGCCAAACAGGATATCTGTGGTAAGCAGT
TCCTGCCCCGGCTCAGGGCCAAGAACAGATGGAACAGCTGAATATGGGCCAAACAGGATATCTGTGGTAA
GCAGTTCCTGCCCCGGCTCAGGGCCAAGAACAGATGGTCCCCAGATGCGGTCCAGCCCTCAGCAGTTTCT
AGAGAACCATCAGATGTTTCCAGGGTGCCCCAAGGACCTGAAATGACCCTGTGCCTTATTTGAACTAACC
AATCAGTTCGCTTCTCGCTTCTGTTCGCGCGCTTCTGCTCCCCGAGCTCAATAAAAGAGCCCACAACCCC
TCACTCGGGGCGCCAGTCCTCCGATTGACTGAGTCGCCCGGGTACCCGTGTATCCAATAAACCCTCTTGC
AGTTGCATCCGACTTGTGGTCTCGCTGTTCCTTGGGAGGGTCTCCTCTGAGTGATTGACTACCCGTCAGC
GGGGGTCTTTCACATGCAGCATGTATCAAAATTAATTTGGTTTTTTTTCTTAAGTATTTACATTAAATGG
CCATAGTTGCATTAATGAATCGGCCAACGCGCGGGGAGAGGCGGTTTGCGTATTGGGCGCTCTTCCGCTT
CCTCGCTCACTGACTCGCTGCGCTCGGTCGTTCGGCTGCGGCGAGCGGTATCAGCTCACTCAAAGGCGGT
AATACGGTTATCCACAGAATCAGGGGATAACGCAGGAAAGAACATGTGAGCAAAAGGCCAGCAAAAGGCC
AGGAACCGTAAAAAGGCCGCGTTGCTGGCGTTTTTCCATAGGCTCCGCCCCCCTGACGAGCATCACAAAA
ATCGACGCTCAAGTCAGAGGTGGCGAAACCCGACAGGACTATAAAGATACCAGGCGTTTCCCCCTGGAAG
CTCCCTCGTGCGCTCTCCTGTTCCGACCCTGCCGCTTACCGGATACCTGTCCGCCTTTCTCCCTTCGGGA
AGCGTGGCGCTTTCTCATAGCTCACGCTGTAGGTATCTCAGTTCGGTGTAGGTCGTTCGCTCCAAGCTGG
GCTGTGTGCACGAACCCCCCGTTCAGCCCGACCGCTGCGCCTTATCCGGTAACTATCGTCTTGAGTCCAA
CCCGGTAAGACACGACTTATCGCCACTGGCAGCAGCCACTGGTAACAGGATTAGCAGAGCGAGGTATGTA
GGCGGTGCTACAGAGTTCTTGAAGTGGTGGCCTAACTACGGCTACACTAGAAGAACAGTATTTGGTATCT
GCGCTCTGCTGAAGCCAGTTACCTTCGGAAAAAGAGTTGGTAGCTCTTGATCCGGCAAACAAACCACCGC
TGGTAGCGGTGGTTTTTTTGTTTGCAAGCAGCAGATTACGCGCAGAAAAAAAGGATCTCAAGAAGATCCT
TTGATCTTTTCTACGGGGTCTGACGCTCAGTGGAACGAAAACTCACGTTAAGGGATTTTGGTCATGAGAT
TATCAAAAAGGATCTTCACCTAGATCCTTTTGCGGCCGGCCGCAAATCAATCTAAAGTATATATGAGTAA
ACTTGGTCTGACAGTTACCAATGCTTAATCAGTGAGGCACCTATCTCAGCGATCTGTCTATTTCGTTCAT
CCATAGTTGCCTGACTCCCCGTCGTGTAGATAACTACGATACGGGAGGGCTTACCATCTGGCCCCAGTGC
TGCAATGATACCGCGAGACCCACGCTCACCGGCTCCAGATTTATCAGCAATAAACCAGCCAGCCGGAAGG
GCCGAGCGCAGAAGTGGTCCTGCAACTTTATCCGCCTCCATCCAGTCTATTAATTGTTGCCGGGAAGCTA
GAGTAAGTAGTTCGCCAGTTAATAGTTTGCGCAACGTTGTTGCCATTGCTACAGGCATCGTGGTGTCACG
CTCGTCGTTTGGTATGGCTTCATTCAGCTCCGGTTCCCAACGATCAAGGCGAGTTACATGATCCCCCATG
TTGTGCAAAAAAGCGGTTAGCTCCTTCGGTCCTCCGATCGTTGTCAGAAGTAAGTTGGCCGCAGTGTTAT
CACTCATGGTTATGGCAGCACTGCATAATTCTCTTACTGTCATGCCATCCGTAAGATGCTTTTCTGTGAC
TGGTGAGTACTCAACCAAGTCATTCTGAGAATAGTGTATGCGGCGACCGAGTTGCTCTTGCCCGGCGTCA
ATACGGGATAATACCGCGCCACATAGCAGAACTTTAAAAGTGCTCATCATTGGAAAACGTTCTTCGGGGC
GAAAACTCTCAAGGATCTTACCGCTGTTGAGATCCAGTTCGATGTAACCCACTCGTGCACCCAACTGATC
TTCAGCATCTTTTACTTTCACCAGCGTTTCTGGGTGAGCAAAAACAGGAAGGCAAAATGCCGCAAAAAAG
GGAATAAGGGCGACACGGAAATGTTGAATACTCATACTCTTCCTTTTTCAATATTATTGAAGCATTTATC
AGGGTTATTGTCTCATGAGCGGATACATATTTGAATGTATTTAGAAAAATAAACAAATAGGGGTTCCGCG
CACATTTCCCCGAAAAGTGCCACCTGCATAATGAAAGACCCCACCTGTAGGTTTGGCAAGCTAGCTTAAG
TAACGCCATTTTGCAAGGCATGGAAAAATACATAACTGAGAATAGAAAAGTTCAGATCAAGGTCAGGAAC
AGATGGAACAGCTGAATATGGGCCAAACAGGATATCTGTGGTAAGCAGTTCCTGCCCCGGCTCAGGGCCA
AGAACAGATGGAACAGCTGAATATGGGCCAAACAGGATATCTGTGGTAAGCAGTTCCTGCCCCGGCTCAG
GGCCAAGAACAGATGGTCCCCAGATGCGGTCCAGCCCTCAGCAGTTTCTAGAGAACCATCAGATGTTTCC
AGGGTGCCCCAAGGACCTGAAATGACCCTGTGCCTTATTTGAACTAACCAATCAGTTCGCTTCTCGCTTC
TGTTCGCGCGCTTCTGCTCCCCGAGCTCAATAAAAGAGCCCACAACCCCTCACTCGGCGCGCCAGTCCTC
CGATTGACTGAGTCGCCCGGGTACCCGTGTATCCAATAAACCCTCTTGCAGTTGCATCCGACTTGTGGTC
TCGCTGTTCCTTGGGAGGGTCTCCTCTGAGTGATTGACTACCCGTCAGCGGGGGTCTTTCATTTGGGGGC
TCGTCCGGGATCGGGAGACCCCTGCCCAGGGACCACCGACCCACCACCGGGAGGTAAGCTGGCCAGCAAC
TTATCTGTGTCTGTCCGATTGTCTAGTGTCTATGACTGATTTTATGCGCCTGCGTCGGTACTAGTTAGCT
AACTAGCTCTGTATCTGGCGGACCCGTGGTGGAACTGACGAGTTCGGAACACCCGGCCGCAACCCTGGGA
GACGTCCCAGGGACTTCGGGGGCCGTTTTTGTGGCCCGACCTGAGTCCAAAAATCCCGATCGTTTTGGAC
TCTTTGGTGCACCCCCCTAATAGGAGGGATATGTGGTTCTGGTAGGAGACGAGAACCTAAAACAGTTCCC
GCCTCCGTCTGAATTTTTGCTTTCGGTTTGGGACCGAAGCCGCGCCGCGCGTCTTGTCTGCTGCAGCATC
GTTCTGTGTTGTCTCTGTCTGACTGTGTTTCTGTATTTGTCTGAAAATTAGGGCCAGACTGTTACCACTC
CCTTAAGTTTGACCTTAGGTCACTGGAAAGATGTCGAGCGGATCGCTCACAACCAGTCGGTAGATGTCAA
GAAGAGACGTTGGGTTACCTTCTGCTCTGCAGAATGGCCAACCTTTAACGTCGGATGGCCGCGAGACGGC
ACCTTTAACCGAGACCTCATCACCCAGGTTAAGATCAAGGTCTTTTCACCTGGCCCGCATGGACACCCAG
ACCAGGTCCCCTACATCGTGACCTGGGAAGCCTTGGCTTTTGACCCCCCTCCCTGGGTCAAGCCCTTTGT
ACACCCTAAGCCTCCGCCTCCTCTTCCTCCATCCGCCCCGTCTCTCCCCCTTGAACCTCCTCGTTCGACC
CCGCCTCGATCCTCCCTTTATCCAGCCCTCACTCCTTCTCTAGGCGCCCCCATATGGCCATATGAGATCT
TATATGGGGCACCCCCGCCCCTTGTAAACTTCCCTGACCCTGACATGACAAGAGTTACTAACAGCCCCTC
TCTCCAAGCTCACTTACAGGCTCTCTACTTAGTCCAGCACGAAGTCTGGAGACCTCTGGCGGCAGCCTAC
CAAGAACAACTGGACCGACCGGTGGTACCTCACCCTTACCGAG
