>Addgene plasmid #233202 | pMXs-rtTA | depositor partial sequence | sequence record 458798 | rtTA
ATGAGCCGGCTGGACAAGAGCAAAGTGATCAACAGCGCCCTGGAACTGCTGAACGGCGTGGGCATCGAGG
GCCTGACCACCCGGAAGCTGGCCCAGAAACTGGGCGTGGAACAGCCCACCCTGTACTGGCACGTGAAGAA
CAAGCGGGCCCTGCTGGACGCCCTGCCCATCGAGATGCTGGACCGGCACCACACCCACAGCTGCCCTCTG
GAAGGCGAGAGCTGGCAGGACTTCCTGCGGAACAACGCCAAGAGCTACAGATGCGCCCTGCTGAGCCACC
GGGACGGCGCCAAAGTGCACCTGGGCACCAGACCCACCGAGAAGCAGTACGAGACACTGGAAAACCAGCT
GGCCTTCCTGTGCCAGCAGGGCTTCAGCCTGGAAAACGCCCTGTACGCCCTGAGCGCCGTGGGCCACTTC
ACCCTGGGCTGCGTGCTGGAAGAACAGGAACACCAGGTCGCCAAAGAGGAAAGAGAGACACCCACCACCG
ACAGCATGCCCCCCCTGCTGAAGCAGGCCATCGAGCTGTTCGACAGACAGGGCGCCGAGCCCGCCTTCCT
GTTCGGCCTGGAACTGATCATCTGCGGCCTCGAGAAGCAGCTGAAGTGCGAGAGCGGCGGACCCACCGAC
GCCCTGGACGACTTCGACCTGGACATGCTGCCCGCCGATGCCCTGGATGATTTTGATCTGGATATGCTCC
CTGCTGACGCTCTCGATGACTTCGATCTCGATATGCTGCCAGGCTAA
